Addgene plasmid #82214: pDONR223_IRS1_WT
Purpose: Gateway Donor vector containing IRS1 , part of the Target Accelerator Plasmid Collection.
Depositing lab: Jesse Boehm & William Hahn & David Root. Depositing organization: Broad Institute. Publication: Systematic Functional Interrogation of Rare Cancer Variants Identifies Oncogenic Alleles. Kim E, Ilic N, Shrestha Y, Zou L, Kamburov A, Zhu C, Yang X, Lubonja R, Tran N, Nguyen C, Lawrence MS, Piccioni F, Bagul M, Doench JG, Chouinard CR, Wu X, Hogstrom L, Natoli T, Tamayo P, Horn H, Corsello SM, Lage K, Root DE, Subramanian A, Golub TR, Getz G, Boehm JS, Hahn WC. Cancer Discov. 2016 Jul;6(7):714-26. doi: 10.1158/2159-8290.CD-16-0160. Epub 2016 May 4. PubMed 27147599.
Backbone
  Vector backbone: pDONR223
  Backbone manufacturer: Invitrogen
  Backbone size w/o insert (bp): 2790
  Vector type: Gateway Entry vector
Growth in bacteria
  Bacterial resistance: Spectinomycin, 50 μg/mL
  Growth temperature: 37°C
  Growth strain: DH5alpha
  Copy number: High Copy
Gene/Insert
  Gene/Insert name: IRS1
  Species: H. sapiens (human)
  Mutation: WT
  GenBank ID: NM_005544.2
  Entrez Gene: IRS1 (a.k.a. HIRS-1)
  Promoter: None
  Cloning method: Gateway Cloning
  Sequencing primers: 5′ M13pUC-fwd; 3′ M13-Rev
Terms and licenses: Academic/Nonprofit Terms; Industry Terms: Not Available to Industry
Depositor comments: Open state: NO stop codon immediately follows insert. Supporting reference: Systematic morphological profiling of human gene and allele function via Cell Painting. Rohban MH, et al. Elife. 2017, Mar 18;6. pii: e24060. PubMed PMID 28315521
How to cite: pDONR223_IRS1_WT was a gift from Jesse Boehm & William Hahn & David Root (Addgene plasmid # 82214 ; http://n2t.net/addgene:82214 ; RRID:Addgene_82214)
