[The description below was written by a language model from this plasmid's Addgene catalogue record and pLannotate feature annotations shown in this document.]
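Description:
pDONR223_IRS1_WT is a Gateway entry clone built on the Invitrogen pDONR223 backbone, carrying the wild-type human IRS1 (insulin receptor substrate 1) open reading frame and belonging to the Target Accelerator Plasmid Collection. It is a bacterial propagation and shuttling plasmid rather than an expression vector. It replicates in E. coli from a high-copy ColE1/pUC-type origin and is selected with spectinomycin through the aadA (SmR) aminoglycoside adenylyltransferase gene. That gene lies downstream of a class 1 integron Pc promoter fragment and a short remnant of a gentamicin resistance gene. The annotated sequence is about 6.5 kb, and it also contains rrnB T1 and T2 terminators and small lacZα and lacI remnants from the backbone.

The IRS1 coding sequence, roughly 3.7 kb, sits between two attL recombination sites. The annotation software labels these attL3 and attL2, although the upstream one occupies the position normally held by attL1 in such entry clones. These sites allow LR Clonase-mediated transfer of the ORF into any compatible Gateway destination vector. No promoter drives the insert in this plasmid, and the only nearby promoter is a T7 promoter just outside the downstream att site, oriented toward the insert on the opposite strand. The depositor notes that the clone is in the "open" configuration, with no stop codon directly after the insert, so the ORF can be fused in frame to C-terminal tags supplied by a destination vector.

IRS1 encodes an adaptor protein that, once phosphorylated by the insulin receptor, recruits SH2-domain proteins such as the PI3-kinase p85 subunit and GRB2. This wild-type clone most likely serves as the reference allele alongside variant clones in the collection, which supports systematic functional testing of cancer-associated alleles and morphological profiling.
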