Features (pLannotate 1.2.2; 12 found; start..end, strand, type, name):
     38..74      -  CDS            lacZα (fragment): LacZα fragment of β-galactosidase; lacZ fragment
     91..186     +  protein_bind   attL3: mutant version of attL; recombination site for the Gateway® LR reaction LR Clonase™
    189..3914    +  CDS            IRS1: IRS1_HUMAN - Experimental evidence at protein level: Swiss-Prot protein existence level 1. May mediate the control of various cellular processes by insulin. When phosphorylated by the insulin receptor binds specifically to various cellular proteins containing SH2 domains such as phosphatidylinositol 3-kinase p85 subunit or GRB2. Activates phosphatidylinositol 3-kinase when bound to the regulatory p85 subunit (By similarity). From Homo sapiens (Human).
   3916..4015    -  protein_bind   attL2: mutant version of attL; recombination site for the Gateway® LR reaction LR Clonase™
   4033..4051    -  promoter       T7 promoter: promoter for bacteriophage T7 RNA polymerase
   4241..4264    +  promoter       Pc promoter (fragment): intI1 (promoter lies within the coding sequence); class 1 integron promoter
   4440..4496    +  CDS            GmR (fragment): gentamycin acetyltransferase; aacC1; confers resistance to gentamycin
   4503..5294    +  CDS            SmR: aminoglycoside adenylyltransferase (Murphy, 1985); aadA; confers resistance to spectinomycin and streptomycin
   5387..5975    +  rep_origin     ori: high-copy-number ColE1/pMB1/pBR322/pUC origin of replication
   6158..6250    +  CDS            lacI (fragment): lac repressor; lacI; The lac repressor binds to the lac operator to inhibit transcription in E. coli. This inhibition can be relieved by adding lactose or isopropyl-β-D-thiogalactopyranoside (IPTG).
   6305..6332    -  terminator     rrnB T2 terminator: transcription terminator T2 from the E. coli rrnB gene
   6464..6507    +  terminator     rrnB T1 terminator: Escherichia coli rrnB; transcription terminator T1 from the E. coli rrnB gene
>Addgene plasmid #82214 | pDONR223_IRS1_WT | addgene full sequence | sequence record 164896 | Addgene NGS result
GGCAGTTCCCTACTCTCGCGTTAACGCTAGCATGGATGTTTTCCCAGTCACGACGTTGTAAAACGACGGC
CAGTCTTAAGCTCGGGCCCCAAATAATGATTTTATTTTGACTGATAGTGACCTGTTCGTTGCAACAAATT
GATGAGCAATGCTTTTTTATAATGCCAACTTTGTACAAAAAAGTTGGCATGGCGAGCCCTCCGGAGAGCG
ATGGCTTCTCGGACGTGCGCAAGGTGGGCTACCTGCGCAAACCCAAGAGCATGCACAAACGCTTCTTCGT
ACTGCGCGCGGCCAGCGAGGCTGGGGGCCCGGCGCGCCTCGAGTACTACGAGAACGAGAAGAAGTGGCGG
CACAAGTCGAGCGCCCCCAAACGCTCGATCCCCCTTGAGAGCTGCTTCAACATCAACAAGCGGGCTGACT
CCAAGAACAAGCACCTGGTGGCTCTCTACACCCGGGACGAGCACTTTGCCATCGCGGCGGACAGCGAGGC
CGAGCAAGACAGCTGGTACCAGGCTCTCCTACAGCTGCACAACCGTGCTAAGGGCCACCACGACGGAGCT
GCGGCCCTCGGGGCGGGAGGTGGTGGGGGCAGCTGCAGCGGCAGCTCCGGCCTTGGTGAGGCTGGGGAGG
ACTTGAGCTACGGTGACGTGCCCCCAGGACCCGCATTCAAAGAGGTCTGGCAAGTGATCCTGAAGCCCAA
GGGCCTGGGTCAGACAAAGAACCTGATTGGTATCTACCGCCTTTGCCTGACCAGCAAGACCATCAGCTTC
GTGAAGCTGAACTCGGAGGCAGCGGCCGTGGTGCTGCAGCTGATGAACATCAGGCGCTGTGGCCACTCGG
AAAACTTCTTCTTCATCGAGGTGGGCCGTTCTGCCGTGACGGGGCCCGGGGAGTTCTGGATGCAGGTGGA
TGACTCTGTGGTGGCCCAGAACATGCACGAGACCATCCTGGAGGCCATGCGGGCCATGAGTGATGAGTTC
CGCCCTCGCAGCAAGAGCCAGTCCTCGTCCAACTGCTCTAACCCCATCAGCGTCCCCCTGCGCCGGCACC
ATCTCAACAATCCCCCGCCCAGCCAGGTGGGGCTGACCCGCCGATCACGCACTGAGAGCATCACCGCCAC
CTCCCCGGCCAGCATGGTGGGCGGGAAGCCAGGCTCCTTCCGTGTCCGCGCCTCCAGTGACGGCGAAGGC
ACCATGTCCCGCCCAGCCTCGGTGGACGGCAGCCCTGTGAGTCCCAGCACCAACAGAACCCACGCCCACC
GGCATCGGGGCAGCGCCCGGCTGCACCCCCCGCTCAACCACAGCCGCTCCATCCCCATGCCGGCTTCCCG
CTGCTCGCCTTCGGCCACCAGCCCGGTCAGTCTGTCGTCCAGTAGCACCAGTGGCCATGGCTCCACCTCG
GATTGTCTCTTCCCACGGCGATCTAGTGCTTCGGTGTCTGGTTCCCCCAGCGATGGCGGTTTCATCTCCT
CGGATGAGTATGGCTCCAGTCCCTGCGATTTCCGGAGTTCCTTCCGCAGTGTCACTCCGGATTCCCTGGG
CCACACCCCACCAGCCCGCGGTGAGGAGGAGCTAAGCAACTATATCTGCATGGGTGGCAAGGGGCCCTCC
ACCCTGACCGCCCCCAACGGTCACTACATTTTGTCTCGGGGTGGCAATGGCCACCGCTGCACCCCAGGAA
CAGGCTTGGGCACGAGTCCAGCCTTGGCTGGGGATGAAGCAGCCAGTGCTGCAGATCTGGATAATCGGTT
CCGAAAGAGAACTCACTCGGCAGGCACATCCCCTACCATTACCCACCAGAAGACCCCGTCCCAGTCCTCA
GTGGCTTCCATTGAGGAGTACACAGAGATGATGCCTGCCTACCCACCAGGAGGTGGCAGTGGAGGCCGAC
TGCCGGGACACAGGCACTCCGCCTTCGTGCCCACCCGCTCCTACCCAGAGGAGGGTCTGGAAATGCACCC
CTTGGAGCGTCGGGGGGGGCACCACCGCCCAGACAGCTCCACCCTCCACACGGATGATGGCTACATGCCC
ATGTCCCCAGGGGTGGCCCCAGTGCCCAGTGGCCGAAAGGGCAGTGGAGACTATATGCCCATGAGCCCCA
AGAGCGTATCTGCCCCACAGCAGATCATCAATCCCATCAGACGCCATCCCCAGAGAGTGGACCCCAATGG
CTACATGATGATGTCCCCCAGCGGTGGCTGCTCTCCTGACATTGGAGGTGGCCCCAGCAGCAGCAGCAGC
AGCAGCAACGCCGTCCCTTCCGGGACCAGCTATGGAAAGCTGTGGACAAACGGGGTAGGGGGCCACCACT
CTCATGTCTTGCCTCACCCCAAACCCCCAGTGGAGAGCAGCGGTGGTAAGCTCTTACCTTGCACAGGTGA
CTACATGAACATGTCACCAGTGGGGGACTCCAACACCAGCAGCCCCTCCGACTGCTACTACGGCCCTGAG
GACCCCCAGCACAAGCCAGTCCTCTCCTACTACTCATTGCCAAGATCCTTTAAGCACACCCAGCGCCCCG
GGGAGCCGGAGGAGGGTGCCCGGCATCAGCACCTCCGCCTTTCCACTAGCTCTGGTCGCCTTCTCTATGC
TGCAACAGCAGATGATTCTTCCTCTTCCACCAGCAGCGACAGCCTGGGTGGGGGATACTGCGGGGCTAGG
CTGGAGCCCAGCCTTCCACATCCCCACCATCAGGTTCTGCAGCCCCATCTGCCTCGAAAGGTGGACACAG
CTGCTCAGACCAATAGCCGCCTGGCCCGGCCCACGAGGCTGTCCCTGGGGGATCCCAAGGCCAGCACCTT
ACCTCGGGCCCGAGAGCAGCAGCAGCAGCAGCAGCCCTTGCTGCACCCTCCAGAGCCCAAGAGCCCGGGG
GAATATGTCAATATTGAATTTGGGAGTGATCAGTCTGGCTACTTGTCTGGCCCGGTGGCTTTCCACAGCT
CACCTTCTGTCAGGTGTCCATCCCAGCTCCAGCCAGCTCCCAGAGAGGAAGAGACTGGCACTGAGGAGTA
CATGAAGATGGACCTGGGGCCGGGCCGGAGGGCAGCCTGGCAGGAGAGCACTGGGGTCGAGATGGGCAGA
CTGGGCCCTGCACCTCCCGGGGCTGCTAGCATTTGCAGGCCTACCCGGGCAGTGCCCAGCAGCCGGGGTG
ACTACATGACCATGCAGATGAGTTGTCCCCGTCAGAGCTACGTGGACACCTCGCCAGCTGCCCCTGTAAG
CTATGCTGACATGCGAACAGGCATTGCTGCAGAGGAGGTGAGCCTGCCCAGGGCCACCATGGCTGCTGCC
TCCTCATCCTCAGCAGCCTCTGCTTCCCCGACTGGGCCTCAAGGGGCAGCAGAGCTGGCTGCCCACTCGT
CCCTGCTGGGGGGCCCACAAGGACCTGGGGGCATGAGCGCCTTCACCCGGGTGAACCTCAGTCCTAACCG
CAACCAGAGTGCCAAAGTGATCCGTGCAGACCCACAAGGGTGCCGGCGGAGGCATAGCTCCGAGACTTTC
TCCTCAACACCCAGTGCCACCCGGGTGGGCAACACAGTGCCCTTTGGAGCGGGGGCAGCAGTAGGGGGCG
GTGGCGGTAGCAGCAGCAGCAGCGAGGATGTGAAACGCCACAGCTCTGCTTCCTTTGAGAATGTGTGGCT
GAGGCCTGGGGAGCTTGGGGGAGCCCCCAAGGAGCCAGCCAAACTGTGTGGGGCTGCTGGGGGTTTGGAG
AATGGTCTTAACTACATAGACCTGGATTTGGTCAAGGACTTCAAACAGTGCCCTCAGGAGTGCACCCCTG
AACCGCAGCCTCCCCCACCCCCACCCCCTCATCAACCCCTGGGCAGCGGTGAGAGCAGCTCCACCCGCCG
CTCAAGTGAGGATTTAAGCGCCTATGCCAGCATCAGTTTCCAGAAGCAGCCAGAGGACCGTCAGTACCCA
ACTTTCTTGTACAAAGTTGGCATTATAAGAAAGCATTGCTTATCAATTTGTTGCAACGAACAGGTCACTA
TCAGTCAAAATAAAATCATTATTTGCCATCCAGCTGATATCCCCTATAGTGAGTCGTATTACATGGTCAT
AGCTGTTTCCTGGCAGCTCTGGCCCGTGTCTCAAAATCTCTGATGTTACATTGCACAAGATAAAAATATA
TCATCATGCCTCCTCTAGACCAGCCAGGACAGAAATGCCTCGACTTCGCTGCTACCCAAGGTTGCCGGGT
GACGCACACCGTGGAAACGGATGAAGGCACGAACCCAGTGGACATAAGCCTGTTCGGTTCGTAAGCTGTA
ATGCAAGTAGCGTATGCGCTCACGCAACTGGTCCAGAACCTTGACCGAACGCAGCGGTGGTAACGGCGCA
GTGGCGGTTTTCATGGCTTGTTATGACTGTTTTTTTGGGGTACAGTCTATGCCTCGGGCATCCAAGCAGC
AAGCGCGTTACGCCGTGGGTCGATGTTTGATGTTATGGAGCAGCAACGATGTTACGCAGCAGGGCAGTCG
CCCTAAAACAAAGTTAAACATTATGAGGGAAGCGGTGATCGCCGAAGTATCGACTCAACTATCAGAGGTA
GTTGGCGTCATCGAGCGCCATCTCGAACCGACGTTGCTGGCCGTACATTTGTACGGCTCCGCAGTGGATG
GCGGCCTGAAGCCACACAGTGATATTGATTTGCTGGTTACGGTGACCGTAAGGCTTGATGAAACAACGCG
GCGAGCTTTGATCAACGACCTTTTGGAAACTTCGGCTTCCCCTGGAGAGAGCGAGATTCTCCGCGCTGTA
GAAGTCACCATTGTTGTGCACGACGACATCATTCCGTGGCGTTATCCAGCTAAGCGCGAACTGCAATTTG
GAGAATGGCAGCGCAATGACATTCTTGCAGGTATCTTCGAGCCAGCCACGATCGACATTGATCTGGCTAT
CTTGCTGACAAAAGCAAGAGAACATAGCGTTGCCTTGGTAGGTCCAGCGGCGGAGGAACTCTTTGATCCG
GTTCCTGAACAGGATCTATTTGAGGCGCTAAATGAAACCTTAACGCTATGGAACTCGCCGCCCGACTGGG
CTGGCGATGAGCGAAATGTAGTGCTTACGTTGTCCCGCATTTGGTACAGCGCAGTAACCGGCAAAATCGC
GCCGAAGGATGTCGCTGCCGACTGGGCAATGGAGCGCCTGCCGGCCCAGTATCAGCCCGTCATACTTGAA
GCTAGACAGGCTTATCTTGGACAAGAAGAAGATCGCTTGGCCTCGCGCGCAGATCAGTTGGAAGAATTTG
TCCACTACGTGAAAGGCGAGATCACCAAGGTAGTCGGCAAATAACCCTCGAGCCACCCATGACCAAAATC
CCTTAACGTGAGTTACGCGTCGTTCCACTGAGCGTCAGACCCCGTAGAAAAGATCAAAGGATCTTCTTGA
GATCCTTTTTTTCTGCGCGTAATCTGCTGCTTGCAAACAAAAAAACCACCGCTACCAGCGGTGGTTTGTT
TGCCGGATCAAGAGCTACCAACTCTTTTTCCGAAGGTAACTGGCTTCAGCAGAGCGCAGATACCAAATAC
TGTTCTTCTAGTGTAGCCGTAGTTAGGCCACCACTTCAAGAACTCTGTAGCACCGCCTACATACCTCGCT
CTGCTAATCCTGTTACCAGTGGCTGCTGCCAGTGGCGATAAGTCGTGTCTTACCGGGTTGGACTCAAGAC
GATAGTTACCGGATAAGGCGCAGCGGTCGGGCTGAACGGGGGGTTCGTGCACACAGCCCAGCTTGGAGCG
AACGACCTACACCGAACTGAGATACCTACAGCGTGAGCTATGAGAAAGCGCCACGCTTCCCGAAGGGAGA
AAGGCGGACAGGTATCCGGTAAGCGGCAGGGTCGGAACAGGAGAGCGCACGAGGGAGCTTCCAGGGGGAA
ACGCCTGGTATCTTTATAGTCCTGTCGGGTTTCGCCACCTCTGACTTGAGCGTCGATTTTTGTGATGCTC
GTCAGGGGGGCGGAGCCTATGGAAAAACGCCAGCAACGCGGCCTTTTTACGGTTCCTGGCCTTTTGCTGG
CCTTTTGCTCACATGTTCTTTCCTGCGTTATCCCCTGATTCTGTGGATAACCGTATTACCGCCTTTGAGT
GAGCTGATACCGCTCGCCGCAGCCGAACGACCGAGCGCAGCGAGTCAGTGAGCGAGGAAGCGGAAGAGCG
CCCAATACGCAAACCGCCTCTCCCCGCGCGTTGGCCGATTCATTAATGCAGCTGGCACGACAGGTTTCCC
GACTGGAAAGCGGGCAGTGAGCGCAACGCAATTAATACGCGTACCGCTAGCCAGGAAGAGTTTGTAGAAA
CGCAAAAAGGCCATCCGTCAGGATGGCCTTCTGCTTAGTTTGATGCCTGGCAGTTTATGGCGGGCGTCCT
GCCCGCCACCCTCCGGGCCGTTGCTTCACAACGTTCAAATCCGCTCCCGGCGGATTTGTCCTACTCAGGA
GAGCGTTCACCGACAAACAACAGATAAAACGAAAGGCCCAGTCTTCCGACTGAGCCTTTCGTTTTATTTG
ATGCCT
