>Addgene plasmid #82214 | pDONR223_IRS1_WT | depositor partial sequence | sequence record 155585 | Insert sequence
ATGGCGAGCCCTCCGGAGAGCGATGGCTTCTCGGACGTGCGCAAGGTGGGCTACCTGCGCAAACCCAAGA
GCATGCACAAACGCTTCTTCGTACTGCGCGCGGCCAGCGAGGCTGGGGGCCCGGCGCGCCTCGAGTACTA
CGAGAACGAGAAGAAGTGGCGGCACAAGTCGAGCGCCCCCAAACGCTCGATCCCCCTTGAGAGCTGCTTC
AACATCAACAAGCGGGCTGACTCCAAGAACAAGCACCTGGTGGCTCTCTACACCCGGGACGAGCACTTTG
CCATCGCGGCGGACAGCGAGGCCGAGCAAGACAGCTGGTACCAGGCTCTCCTACAGCTGCACAACCGTGC
TAAGGGCCACCACGACGGAGCTGCGGCCCTCGGGGCGGGAGGTGGTGGGGGCAGCTGCAGCGGCAGCTCC
GGCCTTGGTGAGGCTGGGGAGGACTTGAGCTACGGTGACGTGCCCCCAGGACCCGCATTCAAAGAGGTCT
GGCAAGTGATCCTGAAGCCCAAGGGCCTGGGTCAGACAAAGAACCTGATTGGTATCTACCGCCTTTGCCT
GACCAGCAAGACCATCAGCTTCGTGAAGCTGAACTCGGAGGCAGCGGCCGTGGTGCTGCAGCTGATGAAC
ATCAGGCGCTGTGGCCACTCGGAAAACTTCTTCTTCATCGAGGTGGGCCGTTCTGCCGTGACGGGGCCCG
GGGAGTTCTGGATGCAGGTGGATGACTCTGTGGTGGCCCAGAACATGCACGAGACCATCCTGGAGGCCAT
GCGGGCCATGAGTGATGAGTTCCGCCCTCGCAGCAAGAGCCAGTCCTCGTCCAACTGCTCTAACCCCATC
AGCGTCCCCCTGCGCCGGCACCATCTCAACAATCCCCCGCCCAGCCAGGTGGGGCTGACCCGCCGATCAC
GCACTGAGAGCATCACCGCCACCTCCCCGGCCAGCATGGTGGGCGGGAAGCCAGGCTCCTTCCGTGTCCG
CGCCTCCAGTGACGGCGAAGGCACCATGTCCCGCCCAGCCTCGGTGGACGGCAGCCCTGTGAGTCCCAGC
ACCAACAGAACCCACGCCCACCGGCATCGGGGCAGCGCCCGGCTGCACCCCCCGCTCAACCACAGCCGCT
CCATCCCCATGCCGGCTTCCCGCTGCTCGCCTTCGGCCACCAGCCCGGTCAGTCTGTCGTCCAGTAGCAC
CAGTGGCCATGGCTCCACCTCGGATTGTCTCTTCCCACGGCGATCTAGTGCTTCGGTGTCTGGTTCCCCC
AGCGATGGCGGTTTCATCTCCTCGGATGAGTATGGCTCCAGTCCCTGCGATTTCCGGAGTTCCTTCCGCA
GTGTCACTCCGGATTCCCTGGGCCACACCCCACCAGCCCGCGGTGAGGAGGAGCTAAGCAACTATATCTG
CATGGGTGGCAAGGGGCCCTCCACCCTGACCGCCCCCAACGGTCACTACATTTTGTCTCGGGGTGGCAAT
GGCCACCGCTGCACCCCAGGAACAGGCTTGGGCACGAGTCCAGCCTTGGCTGGGGATGAAGCAGCCAGTG
CTGCAGATCTGGATAATCGGTTCCGAAAGAGAACTCACTCGGCAGGCACATCCCCTACCATTACCCACCA
GAAGACCCCGTCCCAGTCCTCAGTGGCTTCCATTGAGGAGTACACAGAGATGATGCCTGCCTACCCACCA
GGAGGTGGCAGTGGAGGCCGACTGCCGGGACACAGGCACTCCGCCTTCGTGCCCACCCGCTCCTACCCAG
AGGAGGGTCTGGAAATGCACCCCTTGGAGCGTCGGGGGGGGCACCACCGCCCAGACAGCTCCACCCTCCA
CACGGATGATGGCTACATGCCCATGTCCCCAGGGGTGGCCCCAGTGCCCAGTGGCCGAAAGGGCAGTGGA
GACTATATGCCCATGAGCCCCAAGAGCGTATCTGCCCCACAGCAGATCATCAATCCCATCAGACGCCATC
CCCAGAGAGTGGACCCCAATGGCTACATGATGATGTCCCCCAGCGGTGGCTGCTCTCCTGACATTGGAGG
TGGCCCCAGCAGCAGCAGCAGCAGCAGCAACGCCGTCCCTTCCGGGACCAGCTATGGAAAGCTGTGGACA
AACGGGGTAGGGGGCCACCACTCTCATGTCTTGCCTCACCCCAAACCCCCAGTGGAGAGCAGCGGTGGTA
AGCTCTTACCTTGCACAGGTGACTACATGAACATGTCACCAGTGGGGGACTCCAACACCAGCAGCCCCTC
CGACTGCTACTACGGCCCTGAGGACCCCCAGCACAAGCCAGTCCTCTCCTACTACTCATTGCCAAGATCC
TTTAAGCACACCCAGCGCCCCGGGGAGCCGGAGGAGGGTGCCCGGCATCAGCACCTCCGCCTTTCCACTA
GCTCTGGTCGCCTTCTCTATGCTGCAACAGCAGATGATTCTTCCTCTTCCACCAGCAGCGACAGCCTGGG
TGGGGGATACTGCGGGGCTAGGCTGGAGCCCAGCCTTCCACATCCCCACCATCAGGTTCTGCAGCCCCAT
CTGCCTCGAAAGGTGGACACAGCTGCTCAGACCAATAGCCGCCTGGCCCGGCCCACGAGGCTGTCCCTGG
GGGATCCCAAGGCCAGCACCTTACCTCGGGCCCGAGAGCAGCAGCAGCAGCAGCAGCCCTTGCTGCACCC
TCCAGAGCCCAAGAGCCCGGGGGAATATGTCAATATTGAATTTGGGAGTGATCAGTCTGGCTACTTGTCT
GGCCCGGTGGCTTTCCACAGCTCACCTTCTGTCAGGTGTCCATCCCAGCTCCAGCCAGCTCCCAGAGAGG
AAGAGACTGGCACTGAGGAGTACATGAAGATGGACCTGGGGCCGGGCCGGAGGGCAGCCTGGCAGGAGAG
CACTGGGGTCGAGATGGGCAGACTGGGCCCTGCACCTCCCGGGGCTGCTAGCATTTGCAGGCCTACCCGG
GCAGTGCCCAGCAGCCGGGGTGACTACATGACCATGCAGATGAGTTGTCCCCGTCAGAGCTACGTGGACA
CCTCGCCAGCTGCCCCTGTAAGCTATGCTGACATGCGAACAGGCATTGCTGCAGAGGAGGTGAGCCTGCC
CAGGGCCACCATGGCTGCTGCCTCCTCATCCTCAGCAGCCTCTGCTTCCCCGACTGGGCCTCAAGGGGCA
GCAGAGCTGGCTGCCCACTCGTCCCTGCTGGGGGGCCCACAAGGACCTGGGGGCATGAGCGCCTTCACCC
GGGTGAACCTCAGTCCTAACCGCAACCAGAGTGCCAAAGTGATCCGTGCAGACCCACAAGGGTGCCGGCG
GAGGCATAGCTCCGAGACTTTCTCCTCAACACCCAGTGCCACCCGGGTGGGCAACACAGTGCCCTTTGGA
GCGGGGGCAGCAGTAGGGGGCGGTGGCGGTAGCAGCAGCAGCAGCGAGGATGTGAAACGCCACAGCTCTG
CTTCCTTTGAGAATGTGTGGCTGAGGCCTGGGGAGCTTGGGGGAGCCCCCAAGGAGCCAGCCAAACTGTG
TGGGGCTGCTGGGGGTTTGGAGAATGGTCTTAACTACATAGACCTGGATTTGGTCAAGGACTTCAAACAG
TGCCCTCAGGAGTGCACCCCTGAACCGCAGCCTCCCCCACCCCCACCCCCTCATCAACCCCTGGGCAGCG
GTGAGAGCAGCTCCACCCGCCGCTCAAGTGAGGATTTAAGCGCCTATGCCAGCATCAGTTTCCAGAAGCA
GCCAGAGGACCGTCAG
